Addgene plasmid #167276: pET51b-Strep-hAGT-His
Purpose: Overexpression of the human o_-alkylguanine-dna alkyltransferase in E. coli
Depositing lab: Kai Johnsson. Depositing organization: Max Planck Institute for Medical Research. Publication: Kinetic and Structural Characterization of the Self-Labeling Protein Tags HaloTag7, SNAP-tag, and CLIP-tag. Wilhelm J, Kuhn S, Tarnawski M, Gotthard G, Tunnermann J, Tanzer T, Karpenko J, Mertes N, Xue L, Uhrig U, Reinstein J, Hiblot J, Johnsson K. Biochemistry. 2021 Aug 24;60(33):2560-2575. doi: 10.1021/acs.biochem.1c00258. Epub 2021 Aug 2. PubMed 34339177.
Backbone
  Vector backbone: pET51b(+)
  Backbone manufacturer: Novagen
  Vector type: Bacterial Expression
Growth in bacteria
  Bacterial resistance: Ampicillin, 100 μg/mL
  Growth temperature: 37°C
  Growth strain: DH5alpha
  Copy number: Low Copy
Gene/Insert
  Gene/Insert name: hAGT
  Species: H. sapiens (human)
  Insert size (bp): 744
  Entrez Gene: AGT (a.k.a. ANHU, SERPINA8, hFLT1)
  Promoter: T7
  Tag / fusion protein: Strep-tag (N terminal on insert); His x10 (C terminal on insert)
  Cloning method: Gibson Cloning
Terms and licenses: Academic/Nonprofit Terms; Industry Terms: Not Available to Industry
Depositor comments: Please visit https://www.biorxiv.org/content/10.1101/2021.04.13.439540v1 for bioRxiv preprint.
How to cite: pET51b-Strep-hAGT-His was a gift from Kai Johnsson (Addgene plasmid # 167276 ; http://n2t.net/addgene:167276 ; RRID:Addgene_167276)
