[The description below was written by a language model from this plasmid's Addgene catalogue record and pLannotate feature annotations shown in this document.]
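Description:
pET51b-Strep-hAGT-His is a bacterial expression plasmid built on the Novagen pET51b(+) backbone for overproducing human O6-alkylguanine-DNA alkyltransferase (hAGT) in E. coli. The sequenced record is 5,803 nt. It replicates from a ColE1/pBR322-type origin accompanied by the bom region and the rop gene, which keeps copy number low, consistent with the catalogue's low-copy designation. Selection is by ampicillin through the β-lactamase gene. An f1 origin is also present, along with short tetracycline-resistance fragments that are remnants of the pBR322 lineage.

The expression cassette uses a T7 promoter followed by a lac operator and the strong T7 gene 10 ribosome binding site. The plasmid also carries lacI, so transcription is repressed until induced with IPTG in a host that supplies T7 RNA polymerase. The open reading frame begins with an N-terminal Strep-tag II, continues into the human coding sequence and, according to the catalogue, ends with a C-terminal 10x His tag before the T7 terminator. The His tag is not annotated in the feature table, and the short "SET1 fragment" hit in that region is probably a spurious match. The two tags allow sequential affinity purification of full-length protein.

The catalogue's gene link points to AGT (angiotensinogen), but the sequence annotation identifies the insert as MGMT, the DNA repair enzyme that transfers alkyl groups from guanine to its own active-site cysteine in a suicide reaction. This fits the stated purpose. hAGT is the parent protein of the SNAP-tag and CLIP-tag, and the associated publication concerns kinetic and structural characterisation of self-labeling tags. The purified protein therefore most likely served as a reference in those studies, although the record does not say so.
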