Features (pLannotate 1.2.2; 19 found; start..end, strand, type, name):
     12..467     +  rep_origin     f1 ori (sequence partly withheld): f1 bacteriophage origin of replication; arrow indicates direction of (+) strand synthesis
    582..1442    -  CDS            AmpR: β-lactamase; bla; confers resistance to ampicillin, carbenicillin, and related antibiotics
   1443..1535    -  promoter       AmpR promoter: bla
   1616..2204    +  rep_origin     ori: high-copy-number ColE1/pMB1/pBR322/pUC origin of replication
   2390..2529    -  misc_feature   bom: basis of mobility region from pBR322
   2631..2822    -  CDS            rop: Rop protein, which maintains plasmids at low copy number; rop
   2839..3219    +  CDS            YPB1_ECOLX: Protein predicted: Swiss-Prot protein existence level 4. From Escherichia coli.
   3281..3345    -  CDS            TcR (fragment): tetracycline efflux protein; tet; confers resistance to tetracycline
   3360..3381    -  protein_bind   CAP binding site: CAP binding activates transcription in the presence of cAMP. E. coli catabolite activator protein
   3394..4476    -  CDS            lacI: lac repressor; lacI; The lac repressor binds to the lac operator to inhibit transcription in E. coli. This inhibition can be relieved by adding lactose or isopropyl-β-D-thiogalactopyranoside (IPTG).
   4477..4554    -  promoter       lacI promoter: lacI
   4562..4841    -  CDS            TcR (fragment): tetracycline efflux protein; tet; confers resistance to tetracycline
   4867..4885    +  promoter       T7 promoter: promoter for bacteriophage T7 RNA polymerase
   4886..4910    +  protein_bind   lac operator: The lac repressor binds to the lac operator to inhibit transcription in E. coli. This inhibition can be relieved by adding lactose or isopropyl-β-D-thiogalactopyranoside (IPTG). lac repressor encoded by lacI
   4925..4947    +  RBS            RBS: efficient ribosome binding site from bacteriophage T7 gene 10 (Olins and Rangwala, 1989)
   4963..4986    +  CDS            Strep-Tag II: peptide that binds Strep-Tactin®, an engineered form of streptavidin
   5017..5637    +  CDS            MGMT: MGMT_HUMAN - Experimental evidence at protein level: Swiss-Prot protein existence level 1. Involved in the cellular defense against the biological effects of O6-methylguanine (O6-MeG) and O4-methylthymine (O4-MeT) in DNA. Repairs the methylated nucleobase in DNA by stoichiometrically transferring the methyl group to a cysteine residue in the enzyme. This is a suicide reaction: the enzyme is irreversibly inactivated. From Homo sapiens (Human).
   5706..5723    +  CDS            SET1 (fragment): solubility-enhancement tag derived from T7 phage gene 10B
   5731..5778    +  terminator     T7 terminator: transcription terminator for bacteriophage T7 RNA polymerase
>Addgene plasmid #167276 | pET51b-Strep-hAGT-His | addgene full sequence | sequence record 330280 | Addgene NGS Result
TGGCGAATGGG
[124 nt withheld, positions 12-135]
C
[91 nt withheld, positions 137-227]
A
[49 nt withheld, positions 229-277]
CCTTTGACGTTGGAGTCCACGTTCTTT
[37 nt withheld, positions 305-341]
ACCCTATCTCGGTCTATTCTTTTGATTTATAAGGGATTTTGCCGATTTCGGCCTATTGGTTAAAAAATGA
GCTGATTTAACAAAAATTTAACGCGAATTTTAACAAAATATTAACGTTTACAATTTCTGGCGGCACGATG
GCATGAGATTATCAAAAAGGATCTTCACCTAGATCCTTTTAAATTAAAAATGAAGTTTTAAATCAATCTA
AAGTATATATGAGTAAACTTGGTCTGACAGTTACCAATGCTTAATCAGTGAGGCACCTATCTCAGCGATC
TGTCTATTTCGTTCATCCATAGTTGCCTGACTCCCCGTCGTGTAGATAACTACGATACGGGAGGGCTTAC
CATCTGGCCCCAGTGCTGCAATGATACCGCGAGACCCACGCTCACCGGCTCCAGATTTATCAGCAATAAA
CCAGCCAGCCGGAAGGGCCGAGCGCAGAAGTGGTCCTGCAACTTTATCCGCCTCCATCCAGTCTATTAAT
TGTTGCCGGGAAGCTAGAGTAAGTAGTTCGCCAGTTAATAGTTTGCGCAACGTTGTTGCCATTGCTACAG
GCATCGTGGTGTCACGCTCGTCGTTTGGTATGGCTTCATTCAGCTCCGGTTCCCAACGATCAAGGCGAGT
TACATGATCCCCCATGTTGTGCAAAAAAGCGGTTAGCTCCTTCGGTCCTCCGATCGTTGTCAGAAGTAAG
TTGGCCGCAGTGTTATCACTCATGGTTATGGCAGCACTGCATAATTCTCTTACTGTCATGCCATCCGTAA
GATGCTTTTCTGTGACTGGTGAGTACTCAACCAAGTCATTCTGAGAATAGTGTATGCGGCGACCGAGTTG
CTCTTGCCCGGCGTCAATACGGGATAATACCGCGCCACATAGCAGAACTTTAAAAGTGCTCATCATTGGA
AAACGTTCTTCGGGGCGAAAACTCTCAAGGATCTTACCGCTGTTGAGATCCAGTTCGATGTAACCCACTC
GTGCACCCAACTGATCTTCAGCATCTTTTACTTTCACCAGCGTTTCTGGGTGAGCAAAAACAGGAAGGCA
AAATGCCGCAAAAAAGGGAATAAGGGCGACACGGAAATGTTGAATACTCATACTCTTCCTTTTTCAATCA
TGATTGAAGCATTTATCAGGGTTATTGTCTCATGAGCGGATACATATTTGAATGTATTTAGAAAAATAAA
CAAATAGGTCATGACCAAAATCCCTTAACGTGAGTTTTCGTTCCACTGAGCGTCAGACCCCGTAGAAAAG
ATCAAAGGATCTTCTTGAGATCCTTTTTTTCTGCGCGTAATCTGCTGCTTGCAAACAAAAAAACCACCGC
TACCAGCGGTGGTTTGTTTGCCGGATCAAGAGCTACCAACTCTTTTTCCGAAGGTAACTGGCTTCAGCAG
AGCGCAGATACCAAATACTGTCCTTCTAGTGTAGCCGTAGTTAGGCCACCACTTCAAGAACTCTGTAGCA
CCGCCTACATACCTCGCTCTGCTAATCCTGTTACCAGTGGCTGCTGCCAGTGGCGATAAGTCGTGTCTTA
CCGGGTTGGACTCAAGACGATAGTTACCGGATAAGGCGCAGCGGTCGGGCTGAACGGGGGGTTCGTGCAC
ACAGCCCAGCTTGGAGCGAACGACCTACACCGAACTGAGATACCTACAGCGTGAGCTATGAGAAAGCGCC
ACGCTTCCCGAAGGGAGAAAGGCGGACAGGTATCCGGTAAGCGGCAGGGTCGGAACAGGAGAGCGCACGA
GGGAGCTTCCAGGGGGAAACGCCTGGTATCTTTATAGTCCTGTCGGGTTTCGCCACCTCTGACTTGAGCG
TCGATTTTTGTGATGCTCGTCAGGGGGGCGGAGCCTATGGAAAAACGCCAGCAACGCGGCCTTTTTACGG
TTCCTGGCCTTTTGCTGGCCTTTTGCTCACATGTTCTTTCCTGCGTTATCCCCTGATTCTGTGGATAACC
GTATTACCGCCTTTGAGTGAGCTGATACCGCTCGCCGCAGCCGAACGACCGAGCGCAGCGAGTCAGTGAG
CGAGGAAGCGGAAGAGCGCCTGATGCGGTATTTTCTCCTTACGCATCTGTGCGGTATTTCACACCGCAAT
GGTGCACTCTCAGTACAATCTGCTCTGATGCCGCATAGTTAAGCCAGTATACACTCCGCTATCGCTACGT
GACTGGGTCATGGCTGCGCCCCGACACCCGCCAACACCCGCTGACGCGCCCTGACGGGCTTGTCTGCTCC
CGGCATCCGCTTACAGACAAGCTGTGACCGTCTCCGGGAGCTGCATGTGTCAGAGGTTTTCACCGTCATC
ACCGAAACGCGCGAGGCAGCTGCGGTAAAGCTCATCAGCGTGGTCGTGAAGCGATTCACAGATGTCTGCC
TGTTCATCCGCGTCCAGCTCGTTGAGTTTCTCCAGAAGCGTTAATGTCTGGCTTCTGATAAAGCGGGCCA
TGTTAAGGGCGGTTTTTTCCTGTTTGGTCACTGATGCCTCCGTGTAAGGGGGATTTCTGTTCATGGGGGT
AATGATACCGATGAAACGAGAGAGGATGCTCACGATACGGGTTACTGATGATGAACATGCCCGGTTACTG
GAACGTTGTGAGGGTAAACAACTGGCGGTATGGATGCGGCGGGACCAGAGAAAAATCACTCAGGGTCAAT
GCCAGCGCTTCGTTAATACAGATGTAGGTGTTCCACAGGGTAGCCAGCAGCATCCTGCGATGCAGATCCG
GAACATAATGGTGCAGGGCGCTGACTTCCGCGTTTCCAGACTTTACGAAACACGGAAACCGAAGACCATT
CATGTTGTTGCTCAGGTCGCAGACGTTTTGCAGCAGCAGTCGCTTCACGTTCGCTCGCGTATCGGTGATT
CATTCTGCTAACCAGTAAGGCAACCCCGCCAGCCTAGCCGGGTCCTCAACGACAGGAGCACGATCATGCT
AGTCATGCCCCGCGCCCACCGGAAGGAGCTGACTGGGTTGAAGGCTCTCAAGGGCATCGGTCGAGATCCC
GGTGCCTAATGAGTGAGCTAACTTACATTAATTGCGTTGCGCTCACTGCCCGCTTTCCAGTCGGGAAACC
TGTCGTGCCAGCTGCATTAATGAATCGGCCAACGCGCGGGGAGAGGCGGTTTGCGTATTGGGCGCCAGGG
TGGTTTTTCTTTTCACCAGTGAGACGGGCAACAGCTGATTGCCCTTCACCGCCTGGCCCTGAGAGAGTTG
CAGCAAGCGGTCCACGCTGGTTTGCCCCAGCAGGCGAAAATCCTGTTTGATGGTGGTTAACGGCGGGATA
TAACATGAGCTGTCTTCGGTATCGTCGTATCCCACTACCGAGATGTCCGCACCAACGCGCAGCCCGGACT
CGGTAATGGCGCGCATTGCGCCCAGCGCCATCTGATCGTTGGCAACCAGCATCGCAGTGGGAACGATGCC
CTCATTCAGCATTTGCATGGTTTGTTGAAAACCGGACATGGCACTCCAGTCGCCTTCCCGTTCCGCTATC
GGCTGAATTTGATTGCGAGTGAGATATTTATGCCAGCCAGCCAGACGCAGACGCGCCGAGACAGAACTTA
ATGGGCCCGCTAACAGCGCGATTTGCTGGTGACCCAATGCGACCAGATGCTCCACGCCCAGTCGCGTACC
GTCTTCATGGGAGAAAATAATACTGTTGATGGGTGTCTGGTCAGAGACATCAAGAAATAACGCCGGAACA
TTAGTGCAGGCAGCTTCCACAGCAATGGCATCCTGGTCATCCAGCGGATAGTTAATGATCAGCCCACTGA
CGCGTTGCGCGAGAAGATTGTGCACCGCCGCTTTACAGGCTTCGACGCCGCTTCGTTCTACCATCGACAC
CACCACGCTGGCACCCAGTTGATCGGCGCGAGATTTAATCGCCGCGACAATTTGCGACGGCGCGTGCAGG
GCCAGACTGGAGGTGGCAACGCCAATCAGCAACGACTGTTTGCCCGCCAGTTGTTGTGCCACGCGGTTGG
GAATGTAATTCAGCTCCGCCATCGCCGCTTCCACTTTTTCCCGCGTTTTCGCAGAAACGTGGCTGGCCTG
GTTCACCACGCGGGAAACGGTCTGATAAGAGACACCGGCATACTCTGCGACATCGTATAACGTTACTGGT
TTCACATTCACCACCCTGAATTGACTCTCTTCCGGGCGCTATCATGCCATACCGCGAAAGGTTTTGCGCC
ATTCGATGGTGTCCGGGATCTCGACGCTCTCCCTTATGCGACTCCTGCATTAGGAAGCAGCCCAGTAGTA
GGTTGAGGCCGTTGAGCACCGCCGCCGCAAGGAATGGTGCATGCAAGGAGATGGCGCCCAACAGTCCCCC
GGCCACGGGGCCTGCCACCATACCCACGCCGAAACAAGCGCTCATGAGCCCGAAGTGGCGAGCCCGATCT
TCCCCATCGGTGATGTCGGCGATATAGGCGCCAGCAACCGCACCTGTGGCGCCGGTGATGCCGGCCACGA
TGCGTCCGGCGTAGAGGATCGAGATCGATCTCGATCCCGCGAAATTAATACGACTCACTATAGGGGAATT
GTGAGCGGATAACAATTCCCCTCTAGAAATAATTTTGTTTAACTTTAAGAAGGAGATATACCATGGCAAG
CTGGAGCCACCCGCAGTTCGAAAAGGGTGCAGATGACGACGACAAGGTACCGCATATGGACAAGGATTGT
GAAATGAAACGCACCACACTGGACAGCCCTTTGGGGAAGCTGGAGCTGTCTGGTTGTGAGCAGGGTCTGC
ACGAAATAAAGCTCCTGGGCAAGGGGACGTCTGCAGCTGATGCCGTGGAGGTCCCAGCCCCCGCTGCGGT
TCTCGGAGGTCCGGAGCCCCTGATGCAGTGCACAGCCTGGCTGAATGCCTATTTCCACCAGCCCGAGGCT
ATCGAAGAGTTCCCCGTGCCGGCTCTTCACCATCCCGTTTTCCAGCAAGAGTCGTTCACCAGACAGGTGT
TATGGAAGCTGCTGAAGGTTGTGAAATTCGGAGAAGTGATTTCTTACCAGCAATTAGCAGCCCTGGCAGG
CAACCCCAAAGCCGCGCGAGCAGTGGGAGGAGCAATGAGAGGCAATCCTGTCCCCATCCTCATCCCGTGC
CACAGAGTGGTCTGCAGCAGCGGAGCCGTGGGCAACTACTCCGGAGGACTGGCCGTGAAGGAATGGCTTC
TGGCCCATGAAGGCCACCGGTTGGGGAAGCCAGGCTTGGGAGGGAGCTCAGGTCTGGCAGGGGCCTGGCT
CAAGGGAGCGGGAGCTACCTCGGGCTCCCCGCCTGCTGGCCGAAACGCTCCGGGCTTCTCCTCAATTTCC
GCTCATCACCACCATCATCACCATCACCACCACTAATTAACCTAGGCTGCTGCCACCGCTGAGCAATAAC
TAGCATAACCCCTTGGGGCCTCTAAACGGGTCTTGAGGGGTTTTTTGCTGAAAGGAGGAACTATATCCGG
AT
